>Addgene plasmid #74824 | pGWB433 | depositor full sequence | sequence record 141504 | pGWB433 sequence 12656 bps
TTTCACGCCCTTTTAAATATCCGATTATTCTAATAAACGCTCTTTTCTCTTAGGTTTACCCGCCAATATA
TCCTGTCAAACACTGATAGTTTAAACTGAAGGCGGGAAACGACAATCTGATCCAAGCTCAAGCTGCTCTA
GCATTCGCCATTCAGGCTGCGCAACTGTTGGGAAGGGCGATCGGTGCGGGCCTCTTCGCTATTACGCCAG
CTGGCGAAAGGGGGATGTGCTGCAAGGCGATTAAGTTGGGTAACGCCAGGGTTTTCCCAGTCACGACGTT
GTAAAACGACGGCCAGTGCCAAGCTTGCATGCCTGCAGGTCGACTCTAGAGTTATCAACAAGTTTGTACA
AAAAAGCTGAACGAGAAACGTAAAATGATATAAATATCAATATATTAAATTAGATTTTGCATAAAAAACA
GACTACATAATACTGTAAAACACAACATATCCAGTCACTATGGCGGCCCCTCGAGGGGCCGCATTAGGCA
CCCCAGGCTTTACACTTTATGCTTCCGGCTCGTATAATGTGTGGATTTTGAGTTAGGATCCGGCGAGATT
TTCAGGAGCTAAGGAAGCTAAAATGGAGAAAAAAATCACTGGATATACCACCGTTGATATATCCCAATGG
CATCGTAAAGAACATTTTGAGGCATTTCAGTCAGTTGCTCAATGTACCTATAACCAGACCGTTCAGCTGG
ATATTACGGCCTTTTTAAAGACCGTAAAGAAAAATAAGCACAAGTTTTATCCGGCCTTTATTCACATTCT
TGCCCGCCTGATGAATGCTCATCCGGAATTCCGTATGGCAATGAAAGACGGTGAGCTGGTGATATGGGAT
AGTGTTCACCCTTGTTACACCGTTTTCCATGAGCAAACTGAAACGTTTTCATCGCTCTGGAGTGAATACC
ACGACGATTTCCGGCAGTTTCTACACATATATTCGCAAGATGTGGCGTGTTACGGTGAAAACCTGGCCTA
TTTCCCTAAAGGGTTTATTGAGAATATGTTTTTCGTCTCAGCCAATCCCTGGGTGAGTTTCACCAGTTTT
GATTTAAACGTGGCCAATATGGACAACTTCTTCGCCCCCGTTTTCACCATGGGCAAATATTATACGCAAG
GCGACAAGGTGCTGATGCCGCTGGCGATTCAGGTTCATCATGCCGTCTGTGATGGCTTCCATGTCGGCAG
AATGCTTAATGAATTACAACAGTACTGCGATGAGTGGCAGGGCGGGGCGTAAAGATCTGGATCCGGCTTA
CTAAAAGCCAGATAACAGTATGCGTATTTGCGCGCTGATTTTTGCGGTATAAGAATATATACTGATATGT
ATACCCGAAGTATGTCAAAAAGAGGTGTGCTATGAAGCAGCGTATTACAGTGACAGTTGACAGCGACAGC
TATCAGTTGCTCAAGGCATATATGATGTCAATATCTCCGGTCTGGTAAGCACAACCATGCAGAATGAAGC
CCGTCGTCTGCGTGCCGAACGCTGGAAAGCGGAAAATCAGGAAGGGATGGCTGAGGTCGCCCGGTTTATT
GAAATGAACGGCTCTTTTGCTGACGAGAACAGGGACTGGTGAAATGCAGTTTAAGGTTTACACCTATAAA
AGAGAGAGCCGTTATCGTCTGTTTGTGGATGTACAGAGTGATATTATTGACACGCCCGGGCGACGGATGG
TGATCCCCCTGGCCAGTGCACGTCTGCTGTCAGATAAAGTCTCCCGTGAACTTTACCCGGTGGTGCATAT
CGGGGATGAAAGCTGGCGCATGATGACCACCGATATGGCCAGTGTGCCGGTCTCCGTTATCGGGGAAGAA
GTGGCTGATCTCAGCCACCGCGAAAATGACATCAAAAACGCCATTAACCTGATGTTCTGGGGAATATAAA
TGTCAGGCTCCCTTATACACAGCCAGTCTGCAGGTCGACCATAGTGACTGGATATGTTGTGTTTTACAGT
ATTATGTAGTCTGTTTTTTATGCAAAATCTAATTTAATATATTGATATTTATATCATTTTACGTTTCTCG
TTCAGCTTTCTTGTACAAAGTGGTTGATAACAGCATGTTACGTCCTGTAGAAACCCCAACCCGTGAAATC
AAAAAACTCGACGGCCTGTGGGCATTCAGTCTGGATCGCGAAAACTGTGGAATTGATCAGCGTTGGTGGG
AAAGCGCGTTACAAGAAAGCCGGGCAATTGCTGTGCCAGGCAGTTTTAACGATCAGTTCGCCGATGCAGA
TATTCGTAATTATGCGGGCAACGTCTGGTATCAGCGCGAAGTCTTTATACCGAAAGGTTGGGCAGGCCAG
CGTATCGTGCTGCGTTTCGATGCGGTCACTCATTACGGCAAAGTGTGGGTCAATAATCAGGAAGTGATGG
AGCATCAGGGCGGCTATACGCCATTTGAAGCCGATGTCACGCCGTATGTTATTGCCGGGAAAAGTGTACG
TATCACCGTTTGTGTGAACAACGAACTGAACTGGCAGACTATCCCGCCGGGAATGGTGATTACCGACGAA
AACGGCAAGAAAAAGCAGTCTTACTTCCATGATTTCTTTAACTATGCCGGAATCCATCGCAGCGTAATGC
TCTACACCACGCCGAACACCTGGGTGGACGATATCACCGTGGTGACGCATGTCGCGCAAGACTGTAACCA
CGCGTCTGTTGACTGGCAGGTGGTGGCCAATGGTGATGTCAGCGTTGAACTGCGTGATGCGGATCAACAG
GTGGTTGCAACTGGACAAGGCACTAGCGGGACTTTGCAAGTGGTGAATCCGCACCTCTGGCAACCGGGTG
AAGGTTATCTCTATGAACTGTGCGTCACAGCCAAAAGCCAGACAGAGTGTGATATCTACCCGCTTCGCGT
CGGCATCCGGTCAGTGGCAGTGAAGGGCGAACAGTTCCTGATTAACCACAAACCGTTCTACTTTACTGGC
TTTGGTCGTCATGAAGATGCGGACTTGCGTGGCAAAGGATTCGATAACGTGCTGATGGTGCACGACCACG
CATTAATGGACTGGATTGGGGCCAACTCCTACCGTACCTCGCATTACCCTTACGCTGAAGAGATGCTCGA
CTGGGCAGATGAACATGGCATCGTGGTGATTGATGAAACTGCTGCTGTCGGCTTTAACCTCTCTTTAGGC
ATTGGTTTCGAAGCGGGCAACAAGCCGAAAGAACTGTACAGCGAAGAGGCAGTCAACGGGGAAACTCAGC
AAGCGCACTTACAGGCGATTAAAGAGCTGATAGCGCGTGACAAAAACCACCCAAGCGTGGTGATGTGGAG
TATTGCCAACGAACCGGATACCCGTCCGCAAGGTGCACGGGAATATTTCGCGCCACTGGCGGAAGCAACG
CGTAAACTCGACCCGACGCGTCCGATCACCTGCGTCAATGTAATGTTCTGCGACGCTCACACCGATACCA
TCAGCGATCTCTTTGATGTGCTGTGCCTGAACCGTTATTACGGATGGTATGTCCAAAGCGGCGATTTGGA
AACGGCAGAGAAGGTACTGGAAAAAGAACTTCTGGCCTGGCAGGAGAAACTGCATCAGCCGATTATCATC
ACCGAATACGGCGTGGATACGTTAGCCGGGCTGCACTCAATGTACACCGACATGTGGAGTGAAGAGTATC
AGTGTGCATGGCTGGATATGTATCACCGCGTCTTTGATCGCGTCAGCGCCGTCGTCGGTGAACAGGTATG
GAATTTCGCCGATTTTGCGACCTCGCAAGGCATATTGCGCGTTGGCGGTAACAAGAAAGGGATCTTCACT
CGCGACCGCAAACCGAAGTCGGCGGCTTTTCTGCTGCAAAAACGCTGGACTGGCATGAACTTCGGTGAAA
AACCGCAGCAGGGAGGCAAACAATGAGCTTAGAGCTCGAATTTCCCCGATCGTTCAAACATTTGGCAATA
AAGTTTCTTAAGATTGAATCCTGTTGCCGGTCTTGCGATGATTATCATATAATTTCTGTTGAATTACGTT
AAGCATGTAATAATTAACATGTAATGCATGACGTTATTTATGAGATGGGTTTTTATGATTAGAGTCCCGC
AATTATACATTTAATACGCGATAGAAAACAAAATATAGCGCGCAAACTAGGATAAATTATCGCGCGCGGT
GTCATCTATGTTACTAGATCGGGAATTGGTTCCGGAACCAATTCGTAATCATGGTCATAGCTGTTTCCTG
TGTGAAATTGTTATCCGCTCACAATTCCACACAACATACGAGCCGGAAGCATAAAGTGTAAAGCCTGGGG
TGCCTAATGAGTGAGCTAACTCACATTAGGCTGAATTAGGCGCGCCTATTTCTGAATTCCCGATCTAGTA
ACATAGATGACACCGCGCGCGATAATTTATCCTAGTTTGCGCGCTATATTTTGTTTTCTATCGCGTATTA
AATGTATAATTGCGGGACTCTAATCATAAAAACCCATCTCATAAATAACGTCATGCATTACATGTTAATT
ATTACATGCTTAACGTAATTCAACAGAAATTATATGATAATCATCGCAAGACCGGCAACAGGATTCAATC
TTAAGAAACTTTATTGCCAAATGTTTGAACGATCGGGGATCATCCGGGTCTGTGGCGGGAACTCCACGAA
AATATCCGAACGCAGCAAGATATCGCGGTGCATCTCGGTCTTGCCTGGGCAGTCGCCGCCGACGCCGTTG
ATGTGGACGCCGGGCCCGATCATATTGTCGCTCAGGATCGTGGCGTTGTGCTTGTCGGCCGTTGCTGTCG
TAATGATATCGGCACCTTCGACCGCCTGTTCCGCAGAGATCCCGTGGGCGAAGAACTCCAGCATGAGATC
CCCGCGCTGGAGGATCATCCAGCCGGCGTCCCGGAAAACGATTCCGAAGCCCAACCTTTCATAGAAGGCG
GCGGTGGAATCGAAATCTCGTGATGGCAGGTTGGGCGTCGCTTGGTCGGTCATTTCGAACCCCAGAGTCC
CGCTCAGAAGAACTCGTCAAGAAGGCGATAGAAGGCGATGCGCTGCGAATCGGGAGCGGCGATACCGTAA
AGCACGAGGAAGCGGTCAGCCCATTCGCCGCCAAGCTCTTCAGCAATATCACGGGTAGCCAACGCTATGT
CCTGATAGCGGTCCGCCACACCCAGCCGGCCACAGTCGATGAATCCAGAAAAGCGGCCATTTTCCACCAT
GATATTCGGCAAGCAGGCATCGCCATGGGTCACGACGAGATCATCGCCGTCGGGCATGCGCGCCTTGAGC
CTGGCGAACAGTTCGGCTGGCGCGAGCCCCTGATGCTCTTCGTCCAGATCATCCTGATCGACAAGACCGG
CTTCCATCCGAGTACGTGCTCGCTCGATGCGATGTTTCGCTTGGTGGTCGAATGGGCAGGTAGCCGGATC
AAGCGTATGCAGCCGCCGCATTGCATCAGCCATGATGGATACTTTCTCGGCAGGAGCAAGGTGAGATGAC
AGGAGATCCTGCCCCGGCACTTCGCCCAATAGCAGCCAGTCCCTTCCCGCTTCAGTGACAACGTCGAGCA
CAGCTGCGCAAGGAACGCCCGTCGTGGCCAGCCACGATAGCCGCGCTGCCTCGTCCTGCAGTTCATTCAG
GGCACCGGACAGGTCGGTCTTGACAAAAAGAACCGGGCGCCCCTGCGCTGACAGCCGGAACACGGCGGCA
TCAGAGCAGCCGATTGTCTGTTGTGCCCAGTCATAGCCGAATAGCCTCTCCACCCAAGCGGCCGGAGAAC
CTGCGTGCAATCCATCTTGTTCAATCATGCGAAACGATCCAGATCCGGTGCAGATTATTTGGATTGAGAG
TGAATATGAGACTCTAATTGGATACCGAGGGGAATTTATGGAACGTCAGTGGAGCATTTTTGACAAGAAA
TATTTGCTAGCTGATAGTGACCTTAGGCGACTTTTGAACGCGCAATAATGGTTTCTGACGTATGTGCTTA
GCTCATTAAACTCCAGAAACCCGCGGCTGAGTGGCTCCTTCAACGTTGCGGTTCTGTCAGTTCCAAACGT
AAAACGGCTTGTCCCGCGTCATCGGCGGGGGTCATAACGTGACTCCCTTAATTCTCCGCTCATGATGAAT
TCAGAAATAAATTCAGCCTAATTCGGCGTTAATTCAGTACATTAAAAACGTCCGCAATGTGTTATTAAGT
TGTCTAAGCGTCAATTTGTTTACACCACAATATATCCTGCCACCAGCCAGCCAACAGCTCCCCGACCGGC
AGCTCGGCACAAAATCACCACTCGATACAGGCAGCCCATCAGTCCGGGACGGCGTCAGCGGGAGAGCCGT
TGTAAGGCGGCAGACTTTGCTCATGTTACCGATGCTATTCGGAAGAACGGCAACTAAGCTGCCGGGTTTG
AAACACGGATGATCTCGCGGAGGGTAGCATGTTGATTGTAACGATGACAGAGCGTTGCTGCCTGTGATCA
ATTCGGGCACGAACCCAGTGGACATAAGCCTGTTCGGTTCGTAAGCTGTAATGCAAGTAGCGTATGCGCT
CACGCAACTGGTCCAGAACCTTGACCGAACGCAGCGGTGGTAACGGCGCAGTGGCGGTTTTCATGGCTTG
TTATGACTGTTTTTTTGGGGTACAGTCTATGCCTCGGGCATCCAAGCAGCAAGCGCGTTACGCCGTGGGT
CGATGTTTGATGTTATGGAGCAGCAACGATGTTACGCAGCAGGGCAGTCGCCCTAAAACAAAGTTAAACA
TCATGGGGGAAGCGGTGATCGCCGAAGTATCGACTCAACTATCAGAGGTAGTTGGCGTCATCGAGCGCCA
TCTCGAACCGACGTTGCTGGCCGTACATTTGTACGGCTCCGCAGTGGATGGCGGCCTGAAGCCACACAGT
GATATTGATTTGCTGGTTACGGTGACCGTAAGGCTTGATGAAACAACGCGGCGAGCTTTGATCAACGACC
TTTTGGAAACTTCGGCTTCCCCTGGAGAGAGCGAGATTCTCCGCGCTGTAGAAGTCACCATTGTTGTGCA
CGACGACATCATTCCGTGGCGTTATCCAGCTAAGCGCGAACTGCAATTTGGAGAATGGCAGCGCAATGAC
ATTCTTGCAGGTATCTTCGAGCCAGCCACGATCGACATTGATCTGGCTATCTTGCTGACAAAAGCAAGAG
AACATAGCGTTGCCTTGGTAGGTCCAGCGGCGGAGGAACTCTTTGATCCGGTTCCTGAACAGGATCTATT
TGAGGCGCTAAATGAAACCTTAACGCTATGGAACTCGCCGCCCGACTGGGCTGGCGATGAGCGAAATGTA
GTGCTTACGTTGTCCCGCATTTGGTACAGCGCAGTAACCGGCAAAATCGCGCCGAAGGATGTCGCTGCCG
ACTGGGCAATGGAGCGCCTGCCGGCCCAGTATCAGCCCGTCATACTTGAAGCTAGACAGGCTTATCTTGG
ACAAGAAGAAGATCGCTTGGCCTCGCGCGCAGATCAGTTGGAAGAATTTGTCCACTACGTGAAAGGCGAG
ATCACCAAGGTAGTCGGCAAATAATGTCTAGCTAGAAATTCGTTCAAGCCGACGCCGCTTCGCGGCGCGG
CTTAACTCAAGCGTTAGATGCACTAAGCACATAATTGCTCACAGCCAAACTATCAGGTCAAGTCTGCTTT
TATTATTTTTAAGCGTGCATAATAAGCCCTACACAAATTGGGAGATATATCATGCATGACCAAAATCCCT
TAACGTGAGTTTTCGTTCCACTGAGCGTCAGACCCCGTAGAAAAGATCAAAGGATCTTCTTGAGATCCTT
TTTTTCTGCGCGTAATCTGCTGCTTGCAAACAAAAAAACCACCGCTACCAGCGGTGGTTTGTTTGCCGGA
TCAAGAGCTACCAACTCTTTTTCCGAAGGTAACTGGCTTCAGCAGAGCGCAGATACCAAATACTGTCCTT
CTAGTGTAGCCGTAGTTAGGCCACCACTTCAAGAACTCTGTAGCACCGCCTACATACCTCGCTCTGCTAA
TCCTGTTACCAGTGGCTGCTGCCAGTGGCGATAAGTCGTGTCTTACCGGGTTGGACTCAAGACGATAGTT
ACCGGATAAGGCGCAGCGGTCGGGCTGAACGGGGGGTTCGTGCACACAGCCCAGCTTGGAGCGAACGACC
TACACCGAACTGAGATACCTACAGCGTGAGCTATGAGAAAGCGCCACGCTTCCCGAAGGGAGAAAGGCGG
ACAGGTATCCGGTAAGCGGCAGGGTCGGAACAGGAGAGCGCACGAGGGAGCTTCCAGGGGGAAACGCCTG
GTATCTTTATAGTCCTGTCGGGTTTCGCCACCTCTGACTTGAGCGTCGATTTTTGTGATGCTCGTCAGGG
GGGCGGAGCCTATGGAAAAACGCCAGCAACGCGGCCTTTTTACGGTTCCTGGCCTTTTGCTGGCCTTTTG
CTCACATGTTCTTTCCTGCGTTATCCCCTGATTCTGTGGATAACCGTATTACCGCCTTTGAGTGAGCTGA
TACCGCTCGCCGCAGCCGAACGACCGAGCGCAGCGAGTCAGTGAGCGAGGAAGCGGAAGAGCGCCTGATG
CGGTATTTTCTCCTTACGCATCTGTGCGGTATTTCACACCGCATATGGTGCACTCTCAGTACAATCTGCT
CTGATGCCGCATAGTTAAGCCAGTATACACTCCGCTATCGCTACGTGACTGGGTCATGGCTGCGCCCCGA
CACCCGCCAACACCCGCTGACGCGCCCTGACGGGCTTGTCTGCTCCCGGCATCCGCTTACAGACAAGCTG
TGACCGTCTCCGGGAGCTGCATGTGTCAGAGGTTTTCACCGTCATCACCGAAACGCGCGAGGCAGGGTGC
CTTGATGTGGGCGCCGGCGGTCGAGTGGCGACGGCGCGGCTTGTCCGCGCCCTGGTAGATTGCCTGGCCG
TAGGCCAGCCATTTTTGAGCGGCCAGCGGCCGCGATAGGCCGACGCGAAGCGGCGGGGCGTAGGGAGCGC
AGCGACCGAAGGGTAGGCGCTTTTTGCAGCTCTTCGGCTGTGCGCTGGCCAGACAGTTATGCACAGGCCA
GGCGGGTTTTAAGAGTTTTAATAAGTTTTAAAGAGTTTTAGGCGGAAAAATCGCCTTTTTTCTCTTTTAT
ATCAGTCACTTACATGTGTGACCGGTTCCCAATGTACGGCTTTGGGTTCCCAATGTACGGGTTCCGGTTC
CCAATGTACGGCTTTGGGTTCCCAATGTACGTGCTATCCACAGGAAAGAGACCTTTTCGACCTTTTTCCC
CTGCTAGGGCAATTTGCCCTAGCATCTGCTCCGTACATTAGGAACCGGCGGATGCTTCGCCCTCGATCAG
GTTGCGGTAGCGCATGACTAGGATCGGGCCAGCCTGCCCCGCCTCCTCCTTCAAATCGTACTCCGGCAGG
TCATTTGACCCGATCAGCTTGCGCACGGTGAAACAGAACTTCTTGAACTCTCCGGCGCTGCCACTGCGTT
CGTAGATCGTCTTGAACAACCATCTGGCTTCTGCCTTGCCTGCGGCGCGGCGTGCCAGGCGGTAGAGAAA
ACGGCCGATGCCGGGATCGATCAAAAAGTAATCGGGGTGAACCGTCAGCACGTCCGGGTTCTTGCCTTCT
GTGATCTCGCGGTACATCCAATCAGCTAGCTCGATCTCGATGTACTCCGGCCGCCCGGTTTCGCTCTTTA
CGATCTTGTAGCGGCTAATCAAGGCTTCACCCTCGGATACCGTCACCAGGCGGCCGTTCTTGGCCTTCTT
CGTACGCTGCATGGCAACGTGCGTGGTGTTTAACCGAATGCAGGTTTCTACCAGGTCGTCTTTCTGCTTT
CCGCCATCGGCTCGCCGGCAGAACTTGAGTACGTCCGCAACGTGTGGACGGAACACGCGGCCGGGCTTGT
CTCCCTTCCCTTCCCGGTATCGGTTCATGGATTCGGTTAGATGGGAAACCGCCATCAGTACCAGGTCGTA
ATCCCACACACTGGCCATGCCGGCCGGCCCTGCGGAAACCTCTACGTGCCCGTCTGGAAGCTCGTAGCGG
ATCACCTCGCCAGCTCGTCGGTCACGCTTCGACAGACGGAAAACGGCCACGTCCATGATGCTGCGACTAT
CGCGGGTGCCCACGTCATAGAGCATCGGAACGAAAAAATCTGGTTGCTCGTCGCCCTTGGGCGGCTTCCT
AATCGACGGCGCACCGGCTGCCGGCGGTTGCCGGGATTCTTTGCGGATTCGATCAGCGGCCGCTTGCCAC
GATTCACCGGGGCGTGCTTCTGCCTCGATGCGTTGCCGCTGGGCGGCCTGCGCGGCCTTCAACTTCTCCA
CCAGGTCATCACCCAGCGCCGCGCCGATTTGTACCGGGCCGGATGGTTTGCGACCGCTCACGCCGATTCC
TCGGGCTTGGGGGTTCCAGTGCCATTGCAGGGCCGGCAGACAACCCAGCCGCTTACGCCTGGCCAACCGC
CCGTTCCTCCACACATGGGGCATTCCACGGCGTCGGTGCCTGGTTGTTCTTGATTTTCCATGCCGCCTCC
TTTAGCCGCTAAAATTCATCTACTCATTTATTCATTTGCTCATTTACTCTGGTAGCTGCGCGATGTATTC
AGATAGCAGCTCGGTAATGGTCTTGCCTTGGCGTACCGCGTACATCTTCAGCTTGGTGTGATCCTCCGCC
GGCAACTGAAAGTTGACCCGCTTCATGGCTGGCGTGTCTGCCAGGCTGGCCAACGTTGCAGCCTTGCTGC
TGCGTGCGCTCGGACGGCCGGCACTTAGCGTGTTTGTGCTTTTGCTCATTTTCTCTTTACCTCATTAACT
CAAATGAGTTTTGATTTAATTTCAGCGGCCAGCGCCTGGACCTCGCGGGCAGCGTCGCCCTCGGGTTCTG
ATTCAAGAACGGTTGTGCCGGCGGCGGCAGTGCCTGGGTAGCTCACGCGCTGCGTGATACGGGACTCAAG
AATGGGCAGCTCGTACCCGGCCAGCGCCTCGGCAACCTCACCGCCGATGCGCGTGCCTTTGATCGCCCGC
GACACGACAAAGGCCGCTTGTAGCCTTCCATCCGTGACCTCAATGCGCTGCTTAACCAGCTCCACCAGGT
CGGCGGTGGCCCATATGTCGTAAGGGCTTGGCTGCACCGGAATCAGCACGAAGTCGGCTGCCTTGATCGC
GGACACAGCCAAGTCCGCCGCCTGGGGCGCTCCGTCGATCACTACGAAGTCGCGCCGGCCGATGGCCTTC
ACGTCGCGGTCAATCGTCGGGCGGTCGATGCCGACAACGGTTAGCGGTTGATCTTCCCGCACGGCCGCCC
AATCGCGGGCACTGCCCTGGGGATCGGAATCGACTAACAGAACATCGGCCCCGGCGAGTTGCAGGGCGCG
GGCTAGATGGGTTGCGATGGTCGTCTTGCCTGACCCGCCTTTCTGGTTAAGTACAGCGATAACCTTCATG
CGTTCCCCTTGCGTATTTGTTTATTTACTCATCGCATCATATACGCAGCGACCGCATGACGCAAGCTGTT
TTACTCAAATACACATCACCTTTTTAGACGGCGGCGCTCGGTTTCTTCAGCGGCCAAGCTGGCCGGCCAG
GCCGCCAGCTTGGCATCAGACAAACCGGCCAGGATTTCATGCAGCCGCACGGTTGAGACGTGCGCGGGCG
GCTCGAACACGTACCCGGCCGCGATCATCTCCGCCTCGATCTCTTCGGTAATGAAAAACGGTTCGTCCTG
GCCGTCCTGGTGCGGTTTCATGCTTGTTCCTCTTGGCGTTCATTCTCGGCGGCCGCCAGGGCGTCGGCCT
CGGTCAATGCGTCCTCACGGAAGGCACCGCGCCGCCTGGCCTCGGTGGGCGTCACTTCCTCGCTGCGCTC
AAGTGCGCGGTACAGGGTCGAGCGATGCACGCCAAGCAGTGCAGCCGCCTCTTTCACGGTGCGGCCTTCC
TGGTCGATCAGCTCGCGGGCGTGCGCGATCTGTGCCGGGGTGAGGGTAGGGCGGGGGCCAAACTTCACGC
CTCGGGCCTTGGCGGCCTCGCGCCCGCTCCGGGTGCGGTCGATGATTAGGGAACGCTCGAACTCGGCAAT
GCCGGCGAACACGGTCAACACCATGCGGCCGGCCGGCGTGGTGGTGTCGGCCCACGGCTCTGCCAGGCTA
CGCAGGCCCGCGCCGGCCTCCTGGATGCGCTCGGCAATGTCCAGTAGGTCGCGGGTGCTGCGGGCCAGGC
GGTCTAGCCTGGTCACTGTCACAACGTCGCCAGGGCGTAGGTGGTCAAGCATCCTGGCCAGCTCCGGGCG
GTCGCGCCTGGTGCCGGTGATCTTCTCGGAAAACAGCTTGGTGCAGCCGGCCGCGTGCAGTTCGGCCCGT
TGGTTGGTCAAGTCCTGGTCGTCGGTGCTGACGCGGGCATAGCCCAGCAGGCCAGCGGCGGCGCTCTTGT
TCATGGCGTAATGTCTCCGGTTCTAGTCGCAAGTATTCTACTTTATGCGACTAAAACACGCGACAAGAAA
ACGCCAGGAAAAGGGCAGGGCGGCAGCCTGTCGCGTAACTTAGGACTTGTGCGACATGTCGTTTTCAGAA
GACGGCTGCACTGAACGTCAGAAGCCGACTGCACTATAGCAGCGGAGGGGTTGGATCAAAGTACTTTGAT
CCCGAGGGGAACCCTGTGGTTGGCATGCACATACAAATGGACGAACGGATAAACCT
Features (pLannotate 1.2.2; 31 found; start..end, strand, type, name):
     54..78      -  misc_feature   RB T-DNA repeat: right border repeat from nopaline C58 T-DNA
    144..298     -  CDS            lacZα (fragment): LacZα fragment of β-galactosidase; lacZ fragment
    301..331     -  misc_feature   MCS (fragment): pUC18/19 multiple cloning site
    338..462     +  protein_bind   attR1: mutant version of attR; recombination site for the Gateway® LR reaction LR Clonase™
    499..529     +  promoter       lac UV5 promoter: E. coli lac promoter with an "up" mutation
    554..582     +  promoter       cat promoter (fragment): promoter of the E. coli cat gene encoding chloramphenicol acetyltransferase
    583..1242    +  CDS            CmR: chloramphenicol acetyltransferase; cat; confers resistance to chloramphenicol
   1421..1579    +  CDS            ccdA (fragment): CCDA_ECO57 - Also known as H, letA. Experimental evidence at protein level: Swiss-Prot protein existence level 1. Antitoxin component of a type II toxin-antitoxin (TA) system which inhibits the post-segregational killing (PSK) of plasmid-free cells, also referred to as a plasmid addiction system. Binds to and blocks the activity of CcdB; will also remove bound CcdB protein from the CcdB-GyrA complex by forming a CcdA-CcdB complex, a process termed rejuvenation. Functions as a transcriptional corepressor for the ccdAB operon, repression also requires CcdB (By similarity). From Escherichia coli
   1584..1886    +  CDS            ccdB: CCDB_ECOLI - Also known as G, letB, letD. Experimental evidence at protein level: Swiss-Prot protein existence level 1. Toxic component of a type II toxin-antitoxin (TA) system, functioning in plasmid maintainence. Responsible for the post- segregational killing (PSK) of plasmid-free cells, also referred to as a plasmid addiction system. Half-life of over 2 hours. Cell killing by CcdB is accompanied by filamentation, defects in chromosome and plasmid segregation, defects in cell division, formation of anucleate cells, decreased DNA synthesis and plasmid loss. Interferes with the activity of DN
   1930..2054    -  protein_bind   attR2: mutant version of attR; recombination site for the Gateway® LR reaction LR Clonase™
   2065..3873    +  CDS            uidA: BGLR_ECOLI - Also known as gurA, gusA. Experimental evidence at protein level: Swiss-Prot protein existence level 1. From Escherichia coli (strain K12).
   3898..4150    +  terminator     NOS terminator: nopaline synthase terminator and poly(A) signal
   4206..4228    -  protein_bind   lac operator (fragment): The lac repressor binds to the lac operator to inhibit transcription in E. coli. This inhibition can be relieved by adding lactose or isopropyl-β-D-thiogalactopyranoside (IPTG). lac repressor encoded by lacI
   4232..4262    -  promoter       lac promoter: promoter for the E. coli lac operon
   4277..4298    -  protein_bind   CAP binding site: CAP binding activates transcription in the presence of cAMP. E. coli catabolite activator protein
   4332..4584    -  terminator     NOS terminator: nopaline synthase terminator and poly(A) signal
   4591..4797    -  CDS            ocd (fragment): OCD_AGRFC - Experimental evidence at protein level: Swiss-Prot protein existence level 1. Catalyzes the conversion of L-ornithine into L-proline with release of ammonia. Is involved in the utilization of nopaline, a catabolic pathway that proceeds through L-arginine and L-ornithine to L-proline. Nopaline is a predominant opine in plant cells transformed with Ti plasmid pTiC58. From Agrobacterium fabrum (strain C58 / ATCC 33970) (Agrobacterium tumefaciens (strain C58)).
   4804..4953    -  CDS            ble (fragment): BLE_KLEPN - Experimental evidence at protein level: Swiss-Prot protein existence level 1. Binding protein with a strong affinity to the bleomycin family of antibiotics. Binds to CL990; an antimitotic-antibiotic compound. From Klebsiella pneumoniae.
   4974..5768    -  CDS            NeoR/KanR: aminoglycoside phosphotransferase from Tn5; aph(3')-II (or nptII); confers resistance to neomycin, kanamycin, and G418 (Geneticin®)
   5789..5972    -  promoter       NOS promoter: nopaline synthase promoter NOS promoter
   6178..6202    -  misc_feature   LB T-DNA repeat: left border repeat from nopaline C58 T-DNA
   6461..6484    +  promoter       Pc promoter (fragment): intI1 (promoter lies within the coding sequence); class 1 integron promoter
   6660..6716    +  CDS            GmR (fragment): gentamycin acetyltransferase; aacC1; confers resistance to gentamycin
   6727..7514    +  CDS            SmR (fragment): aminoglycoside adenylyltransferase (Murphy, 1985); aadA; confers resistance to spectinomycin and streptomycin
   7760..8348    +  rep_origin     ori: high-copy-number ColE1/pMB1/pBR322/pUC origin of replication
   8534..8674    -  misc_feature   bom: basis of mobility region from pBR322
   8776..8815    -  CDS            rop (fragment): Rop protein, which maintains plasmids at low copy number; rop
   9018..9212    -  rep_origin     pVS1 oriV: origin of replication for the Pseudomonas plasmid pVS1 (Heeb et al., 2000)
   9278..10351   -  CDS            pVS1 RepA: replication protein from the Pseudomonas plasmid pVS1 (Heeb et al., 2000)
  10780..11409   -  CDS            pVS1 StaA: stability protein from the Pseudomonas plasmid pVS1 (Heeb et al., 2000)
  11969..12370   -  CDS            Y4CG_SINFN (fragment): Protein inferred from homology: Swiss-Prot protein existence level 3. From Sinorhizobium fredii (strain NBRC 101917 / NGR234).
