[The description below was written by a language model from this plasmid's Addgene catalogue record and pLannotate feature annotations shown in this document.]
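Description:
pGWB433 is an empty Gateway destination binary vector for Agrobacterium-mediated plant transformation, built on the pPZP221 backbone and running to about 12.7 kb in the depositor's full sequence. It is a shuttle plasmid. A ColE1/pBR322-type origin with the bom mobilisation region supports high-copy replication in E. coli, while the pVS1 oriV with its RepA replication and StaA stability genes maintains it in Agrobacterium. Bacterial selection outside the T-DNA relies on an aadA spectinomycin/streptomycin resistance gene. Only a short remnant of the gentamicin resistance gene is annotated, next to aadA. The record states that the original gentamicin marker was removed and replaced by a NOS promoter:NPTII:NOS terminator cassette, which lies next to the left border and gives kanamycin selection of transformed plants.

Between the nopaline-type right and left T-DNA borders, the payload begins with a Gateway cassette: attR1 and attR2 flank a chloramphenicol resistance gene and the ccdB toxin gene. Because of ccdB, the unrecombined vector must be propagated in a ccdB-tolerant strain, under chloramphenicol plus spectinomycin. An LR reaction with an entry clone swaps this cassette for the fragment of interest, and ccdB then counter-selects against non-recombinant plasmids in ordinary hosts.

Immediately downstream of attR2 sits the E. coli uidA (GUS, β-glucuronidase) coding sequence followed by a NOS terminator, so the introduced sequence is joined to GUS at its C-terminal end. No plant promoter lies upstream of attR1, so expression depends entirely on what the user inserts. This makes the vector suitable for promoter:GUS reporter constructs, or for genomic fragments carrying a native promoter and coding region fused in frame to GUS, for histochemical analysis of expression in transgenic plants. The lacZα and lac promoter fragments are vestiges of the parental cloning region.
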