Addgene plasmid #74824: pGWB433
Purpose: (Empty Backbone) Gateway cloning compatible binary vector for C-terminal fusion with GUS (no promoter).
Depositing lab: Tsuyoshi Nakagawa. Depositing organization: Shimane University. Publication: Improved Gateway binary vectors: high-performance vectors for creation of fusion constructs in transgenic analysis of plants. Nakagawa T, Suzuki T, Murata S, Nakamura S, Hino T, Maeo K, Tabata R, Kawai T, Tanaka K, Niwa Y, Watanabe Y, Nakamura K, Kimura T, Ishiguro S. Biosci Biotechnol Biochem. 2007 Aug;71(8):2095-100. Epub 2007 Aug 7. 10.1271/bbb.70216 PubMed 17690442.
Backbone
  Vector backbone: pPZP221
  Backbone manufacturer: Hajdukiewicz P., Svab Z. and Maliga P.
  Backbone size (bp): 8500
  Modifications to backbone: gentamycin-resistant marker was removed and kanamycin-resistant marker (NOS promoter:NPTII:NOS terminator) was inserted.
  Vector type: Plant Expression
  Selectable markers: Kanamycin
Growth in bacteria
  Bacterial resistance: Chloramphenicol and Spectinomycin, 25 & 50 μg/mL
  Growth temperature: 37°C
  Growth strain: ccdB Survival
  Copy number: High Copy
Gene/Insert
  Cloning method: Gateway Cloning
Terms and licenses: Academic/Nonprofit Terms; Industry Terms: Not Available to Industry
How to cite: pGWB433 was a gift from Tsuyoshi Nakagawa (Addgene plasmid # 74824 ; http://n2t.net/addgene:74824 ; RRID:Addgene_74824)
