>Addgene plasmid #74824 | pGWB433 | addgene partial sequence | sequence record 152600 | CAT-R 5'-GCAACTGACTGAAATGCCTC-3'
GGTGGTATATCCAGTGATTTTTTTCTCCATTTTAGCTTCCTTAGCTCCTGAAAATCTCGACGGATCCTAA
CTCAAAATCCACACATTATACGAGCCGGAAGCATAAAGTGTAAAGCCTGGGGTGCCTAATGCGGCCCCTC
GAGGGGCCGCCATAGTGACTGGATATGTTGTGTTTTACAGTATTATGTAGTCTGTTTTTTATGCAAAATC
TAATTTAATATATTGATATTTATATCATTTTACGTTTCTCGTTCAGCTTTTTTGTACAAACTTGTTGATA
ACTCTAGAGTCGACCTGCAGGCATGCAAGCTTGGCACTGGCCGTCGTTTTACAACGTCGTGACTGGGAAA
ACCCTGGCGTTACCCAACTTAATCGCCTTGCAGCACATCCCCCTTTCGCCAGCTGGCGTAATAGCGAAGA
GGCCCGCACCGATCGCCCTTCCCAACAGTTGCGCAGCCTGAATGGCGAATGCTAGAGCAGCTTGAGCTTG
GATCAGATTGTCGTTTCCCGCCTTCAGTTTAAACTATCAGTGTTTGACAGGATATATTGGCGGGTAAACC
TAAGAGAAAAGAGCGTTTATTAGAATAATCGGATATTTAAAAGGGCGTGAAAAGGTTTATCCGTTCGTCC
ATTTGTATGTGCATGCCAACCACAGGGTTCCCCTCGGGATCAAAGTACTTTGATCCAACCCCTCC
