>Addgene plasmid #74824 | pGWB433 | addgene partial sequence | sequence record 152601 | ccdB-Fwd 5'-GCATGATGACCACCGATATG-3'
GGCTCCCTTATACACAGCCAGTCTGCAGGTCGACCATAGTGACTGGATATGTTGTGTTTTACAGTATTAT
GTAGTCTGTTTTTTATGCAAAATCTAATTTAATATATTGATATTTATATCATTTTACGTTTCTCGTTCAG
CTTTCTTGTACAAAGTGGTTGATAACAGCATGTTACGTCCTGTAGAAACCCCAACCCGTGAAATCAAAAA
ACTCGACGGCCTGTGGGCATTCAGTCTGGATCGCGAAAACTGTGGAATTGATCAGCGTTGGTGGGAAAGC
GCGTTACAAGAAAGCCGGGCAATTGCTGTGCCAGGCAGTTTTAACGATCAGTTCGCCGATGCAGATATTC
GTAATTATGCGGGCAACGTCTGGTATCAGCGCGAA
